>Addgene plasmid #41895 | pAG306-GPD-empty chr I | depositor full sequence | sequence record 56697 | pAG306-GPD-empty chr I sequence 6049 bps
TCGCGCGTTTCGGTGATGACGGTGAAAACCTCTGACACATGCAGCTCCCGGAGACGGTCACAGCTTGTCT
GTAAGCGGATGCCGGGAGCAGACAAGCCCGTCAGGGCGCGTCAGCGGGTGTTGGCGGGTGTCGGGGCTGG
CTTAACTATGCGGCATCAGAGCAGATTGTACTGAGAGTGCACCACGCTTTTCAATTCAATTCATCATTTT
TTTTTTATTCTTTTTTTTGATTTCGGTTTCTTTGAAATTTTTTTGATTCGGTAATCTCCGAACAGAAGGA
AGAACGAAGGAAGGAGCACAGACTTAGATTGGTATATATACGCATATGTAGTGTTGAAGAAACATGAAAT
TGCCCAGTATTCTTAACCCAACTGCACAGAACAAAAACCTGCAGGAAACGAAGATAAATCATGTCGAAAG
CTACATATAAGGAACGTGCTGCTACTCATCCTAGTCCTGTTGCTGCCAAGCTATTTAATATCATGCACGA
AAAGCAAACAAACTTGTGTGCTTCATTGGATGTTCGTACCACCAAGGAATTACTGGAGTTAGTTGAAGCA
TTAGGTCCCAAAATTTGTTTACTAAAAACACATGTGGATATCTTGACTGATTTTTCCATGGAGGGCACAG
TTAAGCCGCTAAAGGCATTATCCGCCAAGTACAATTTTTTACTCTTCGAAGACAGAAAATTTGCTGACAT
TGGTAATACAGTCAAATTGCAGTACTCTGCGGGTGTATACAGAATAGCAGAATGGGCAGACATTACGAAT
GCACACGGTGTGGTGGGCCCAGGTATTGTTAGCGGTTTGAAGCAGGCGGCAGAAGAAGTAACAAAGGAAC
CTAGAGGCCTTTTGATGTTAGCAGAATTGTCATGCAAGGGCTCCCTATCTACTGGAGAATATACTAAGGG
TACTGTTGACATTGCGAAGAGCGACAAAGATTTTGTTATCGGCTTTATTGCTCAAAGAGACATGGGTGGA
AGAGATGAAGGTTACGATTGGTTGATTATGACACCCGGTGTGGGTTTAGATGACAAGGGAGACGCATTGG
GTCAACAGTATAGAACCGTGGATGATGTGGTCTCTACAGGATCTGACATTATTATTGTTGGAAGAGGACT
ATTTGCAAAGGGAAGGGATGCTAAGGTAGAGGGTGAACGTTACAGAAAAGCAGGCTGGGAAGCATATTTG
AGAAGATGCGGCCAGCAAAACTAAAAAACTGTATTATAAGTAAATGCATGTATACTAAACTCACAAATTA
GAGCTTCAATTTAATTATATCAGTTATTACCCTGCGGTGTGAAATACCGCACAGATGCGTAAGGAGAAAA
TACCGCATCAGGAAATTGTAAACGTTAATATTTTGTTAAAATTCGCGTTAAATTTTTGTTAAATCAGCTC
ATTTTTTAACCAATAGGCCGAAATCGGCAAAATCCCTTATAAATCAAAAGAATAGACCGAGATAGGGT
[37 nt withheld, positions 1469-1505]
AAAGAACGTGGACTCCAACGTCAAAGG
[49 nt withheld, positions 1533-1581]
T
[91 nt withheld, positions 1583-1673]
G
[124 nt withheld, positions 1675-1798]
CGCGCCATTCGCCATTCAGGCTGCGCAACTGTTGGGAAGGGCGATCGGTGCGGGCCTCTTCGCTATTACG
CCAGCTGGCGAAGGGGGGATGTGCTGCAAGGCGATTAAGTTGGGTAACGCCAGGGTTTTCCCAGTCACGA
CGTTGTAAAACGACGGCCAGTGAATTGTAATACGACTCACTATAGGGCGAATTGGAGCTCTTCGAGTTTA
TCATTATCAATACTCGCCATTTCAAAGAATACGTAAATAATTAATAGTAGTGATTTTCCTAACTTTATTT
AGTCAAAAAATTAGCCTTTTAATTCTGCTGTAACCCGTACATGCCCAAAATAGGGGGCGGGTTACACAGA
ATATATAACACCGAAGGTGCCTGGGTGAACAGGTTTATTCCTGGCATCCACTAAATATAATGGAGCCCGC
TTTTTAAGCTGGCATCCAGAAAAAAAAAGAATCCCAGCACCAAAATATTGTTTTCTTCACCAACCATCAG
TTCATAGGTCCATTCTCTTAGCGCAACTACAGAGAACAGGGGCACAAACAGGCAAAAAACGGGCACAACC
TCAATGGAGTGATGCAACCTGCCTGGAGTAAATGATGACACAAGGCAATTGACCCACGCATGTATCTATC
TCATTTTCTTACACCTTCTATTACCTTCTGCTCTCTCTGATTTGGAAAAAGCTGAAAAAAAAGGTTGAAA
CCAGTTCCCTGAAATTATTCCCCTACTTGACTAATAAGTATATAAAGACGGTAGGTATTGATTGTAATTC
TGTAAATCTATTTCTTAAACTTCTTAAATTCTACTTTTATAGTTAGTCTTTTTTTTAGTTTTAAAACACC
AGAACTTAGTTTCGACGGATTCTAGAACTAGGCTTATCGATACCGTCGACCTCGAGTCATGTAATTAGTT
ATGTCACGCTTACATTCACGCCCTCCCCCCACATCCGCTCTAACCGAAAAGGAAGGAGTTAGACAACCTG
AAGTCTAGGTCCCTATTTATTTTTTTATAGTTATGTTAGTATTAAGAACGTTATTTATATTTCAAATTTT
TCTTTTTTTTCTGTACAGACGCGTGTACGCATGTAACATTATACTGAAAACCTTGCTTGAGAAGGTTTTG
GGACGCTCGAAGGCTTTAATTTGCGGCCGTCGAGGGGGGGCCCGGTACCAGCTTTTGTTCCCTTTAGTGA
GGGTTAATTTCGAGCTTGGCGTAATCATGGTCATAGCTGTTTCCTGTGTGAAATTGTTATCCGCTCACAA
TTCCACACAACATACGAGCCGGAAGCATAAAGTGTAAAGCCTGGGGTGCCTAATGAGTGAGCTAACTCAC
ATTAATTGCGTTGCGCTCACTGCCCGCTTTCCAGTCGGGAAACCTGTCGTGCCAGCTGCATTAATGAATC
GGCCAACGCGCGGGGAGAGGCGGTTTGCGTATTGGGCGCTCTTCCGCTTCCTCGCTCACTGACTCGCTGC
GCTCGGTCGTTCGGCTGCGGCGAGCGGTATCAGCTCACTCAAAGGCGGTAATACGGTTATCCACAGAATC
AGGGGATAACGCAGGAAAGAACATGTGAGCAAAAGGCCAGCAAAAGGCCAGGCAGGACTATAAAGATACC
AGGCGTTCCCCCCTGGAAGCTCCCTCGTGCGCTCTCCTGTTCCGACCCTGCCGCTTACCGGATACCTGTC
CGCCTTTCTCCCTTCGGGAAGCGTGGCGCTTTCTCAATGCTCACGCTGTAGGTATCTCAGTTCGGTGTAG
GTCGTTCGCTCCAAGCTGGGCTGTGTGCACGAACCCCCCGTTCAGCCCGACCGCTGCGCCTTATCCGGTA
ACTATCGTCTTGAGTCCAACCCGGTAAGACACGACTTATCGCCACTGGCAGCAGCCACTGGTAACAGGAT
TAGCAGAGCGAGGTATGTAGGCGGTGCTACAGAGTTCTTGAAGTGGTGGCCTAACTACGGCTACACTAGA
AGGACAGTATTTGGTATCTGCGCTCTGCTGAAGCCAGTTACCTTCGGAAAAAGAGTTGGTAGCTCTTGAT
CCGGCAAACAAACCACCGCTGGTAGCGGTGGTTTTTTTGTTTGCAAGCAGCAGATTACGCGCAGAAAAAA
AGGATCTCAAGAAGATCCTTTGATCTTTTCTACGGGGTCTGACGCTCAGTGGAACGAAAACTCACGTTAA
GGGATTTTGGTCATGAGATTATCAAAAAGGATCTTCACCTAGATCCTTTTAAATTAAAAATGAAGTTTTA
AATCAATCTAAAGTATATATGAGTAAACTTGGTCTGACAGTTACCAATGCTTAATCAGTGAGGCACCTAT
CTCAGCGATCTGTCTATTTCGTTCATCCATAGTTGCCTGACTGCCCGTCGTGTAGATAACTACGATACGG
GAGGGCTTACCATCTGGCCCCAGTGCTGCAATGATACCGCGAGACCCACGCTCACCGGCTCCAGATTTAT
CAGCAATAAACCAGCCAGCCGGAAGGGCCGAGCGCAGAAGTGGTCCTGCAACTTTATCCGCCTCCATCCA
GTCTATTAATTGTTGCCGGGAAGCTAGAGTAAGTAGTTCGCCAGTTAATAGTTTGCGCAACGTTGTTGCC
ATTGCTACAGGCATCGTGGTGTCACGCTCGTCGTTTGGTATGGCTTCATTCAGCTCCGGTTCCCAACGAT
CAAGGCGAGTTACATGATCCCCCATGTTGTGAAAAAAAGCGGTTAGCTCCTTCGGTCCTCCGATCGTTGT
CAGAAGTAAGTTGGCCGCAGTGTTATCACTCATGGTTATGGCAGCACTGCATAATTCTCTTACTGTCATG
CCATCCGTAAGATGCTTTTCTGTGACTGGTGAGTACTCAACCAAGTCATTCTGAGAATAGTGTATGCGGC
GACCGAGTTGCTCTTGCCCGGCGTCAATACGGGATAATACCGCGCCACATAGCAGAACTTTAAAAGTGCT
CATCATTGGAAAACGTTCTTCGGGGCGAAAACTCTCAAGGATCTTACCGCTGTTGAGATCCAGTTCGATG
TAACCCACTCGTGCACCCAACTGATCTTCAGCATCTTTTACTTTCACCAGCGTTTCTGGGTGAGCAAAAA
CAGGAAGGCAAAATGCCGCAAAAAAGGGAATAAGGGCGACACGGAAATGTTGAATACTCATACTCTTCCT
TTTTCAATATTATTGAAGCATTTATCAGGGTTATTGTCTCATGAGCGGATACATATTTGAATGTATTTAG
AAAAATAAACAAATAGGGGTTCCGCGCACATTTCCCCGAAAAGTGCCACCTGGGGGGTGCTAATTATGGC
ATTGATTGGGGCGGTAAAACATTCAAAGTCAATGAAAAGGATGCTAAATTGAATGATACTGAAGACATTT
CATTCGCTTCTCAGATCAAAAACTTAAATCTGTCTATATGAGCTGTCCCAAAGCCACTTCTTACCTTTCA
AGAAAACATGGACCTTGCTTTGCCACAAAATAATTGCCTGTAAGATAGTTTTTTATTTGCACATTGTTAT
TACTAACCTATGCTTTGCTACGGACGACTGCTTGGTAAAAATGCAAAAGTATTAGGATGTCTCACAAGAA
ACTGCTCGTGGTGAAAATTTTCAGCCGCGACCATCCTCCCACGCCAACAAGCCCTCTTTTGCCCATCCTT
CTGGAATTCGCGGTGAAAATCAATTTGATATATAAAATTCCCTCATAATATCTAGGAACGGGATCACATA
TCTCAATGAGCTAAAGCGGCCGCTTCTTCGAATGGGACCAGCTAAAGTGATCAAACTTCATGCAGGATGT
TGGACACTTTTTCTTTCAAGAAGCTCCAAATATATAAATTTTTGCAATATAGGAATTGAAATATCGTACT
TCCGATTCAGAATATCTCAACTCTACTACATCTATATATGACTGTACTCGCGTTCTTGGTAAACATCAAT
TAGTAGGTGTTTTTGCGAGCATATGTTGAGCTCAGAAAATATGAGCACAATCTTCGAAACCATTGTTTTT
TTGTGCAAAAGTCACCATCGGGTTTATAGTATGGACTCTTGAACGAACCATTCTGATCTGTATTTCTCTC
ATATTTACTCCATTTATTTTTTGCTGCTCTTTGCTTTACTTCAACACGATGCTTTTCCTAAGTAATTTTT
TATTTTATTCACAATGCTCCATAACTCTTCAGGCCTTAAACGACCATCCATGGCCCCTAAGAAACCATTA
TTATCATGACATTAACCTATAAAAATAGGCGTATCACGAGGCCCTTTCGTC
Features (pLannotate 1.2.2; 21 found; start..end, strand, type, name):
    137..184     +  misc_feature   bom (fragment): basis of mobility region from pBR322
    195..410     +  promoter       URA3 promoter: S. cerevisiae URA3
    411..1214    +  CDS            URA3: orotidine-5'-phosphate decarboxylase, required for uracil biosynthesis; S. cerevisiae URA3; yeast auxotrophic marker, counterselectable with 5-fluoroorotic acid (5-FOA)
   1293..1342    +  misc_feature   bom (fragment): basis of mobility region from pBR322
   1343..1798    -  rep_origin     f1 ori (sequence partly withheld): f1 bacteriophage origin of replication; arrow indicates direction of (+) strand synthesis
   1806..1963    -  CDS            lacZα (fragment): LacZα fragment of β-galactosidase; lacZ fragment
   1966..1984    +  promoter       T7 promoter: promoter for bacteriophage T7 RNA polymerase
   2009..2653    +  promoter       GAP promoter: S. cerevisiae TDH3; promoter for glyceraldehyde-3-phosphate dehydrogenase
   2670..2694    +  misc_feature   MCS (fragment): pBluescript multiple cloning site
   2695..2942    +  terminator     CYC1 terminator: S. cerevisiae CYC1; transcription terminator for CYC1
   2948..2967    +  misc_feature   MCS (fragment): pBluescript multiple cloning site
   2979..2997    -  promoter       T3 promoter: promoter for bacteriophage T3 RNA polymerase
   3042..3058    -  protein_bind   lac operator: The lac repressor binds to the lac operator to inhibit transcription in E. coli. This inhibition can be relieved by adding lactose or isopropyl-β-D-thiogalactopyranoside (IPTG). lac repressor encoded by lacI
   3066..3096    -  promoter       lac promoter: promoter for the E. coli lac operon
   3111..3132    -  protein_bind   CAP binding site: CAP binding activates transcription in the presence of cAMP. E. coli catabolite activator protein
   3145..3237    -  CDS            lacI (fragment): lac repressor; lacI; The lac repressor binds to the lac operator to inhibit transcription in E. coli. This inhibition can be relieved by adding lactose or isopropyl-β-D-thiogalactopyranoside (IPTG).
   3239..3372    -  rep_origin     RSF ori (fragment): Plasmids containing the RSF 1030 origin of replication can be propagated in E. coli cells that contain additional plasmids with compatible origins.
   3391..3908    -  rep_origin     ori (fragment): high-copy-number ColE1/pMB1/pBR322/pUC origin of replication
   4079..4939    -  CDS            AmpR: β-lactamase; bla; confers resistance to ampicillin, carbenicillin, and related antibiotics
   4940..5044    -  promoter       AmpR promoter: bla
   6049..35      +  CDS            rop (fragment) (across the origin): Rop protein, which maintains plasmids at low copy number; rop
