[The description below was written by a language model from this plasmid's Addgene catalogue record and pLannotate feature annotations shown in this document.]
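Description:
pAG306-GPD-empty chr I is an empty yeast expression backbone derived from pAG306-GPD-ccdB chr I. The ccdB cassette of the parent was removed by HindIII and SpeI digestion, followed by end filling and blunt ligation. The catalogue lists the parent backbone at 7,882 bp, whereas the deposited sequence of this derivative is 6,049 nt, which fits loss of that cassette. The plasmid is propagated in E. coli through a ColE1/pUC-type origin (annotated as a fragment) and selected with ampicillin via the β-lactamase gene and its promoter. An f1 origin is also present, along with pBluescript-derived remnants: lacZα, lac promoter/operator, and T7 and T3 promoters. Short matches to bom, rop, lacI and an RSF origin are only fragmentary annotations.

For yeast, the plasmid carries the S. cerevisiae URA3 gene with its own promoter. This marker allows selection by uracil prototrophy and counterselection with 5-FOA. No yeast replication origin or centromere is annotated, which points to an integrating vector. The "chr I" in the name suggests targeting to chromosome I, but the record neither describes nor annotates the targeting sequence. An unannotated stretch of about 1 kb lies downstream of the AmpR promoter, and its content is not stated.

The expression unit consists of the strong constitutive GPD (TDH3/GAP) promoter, a short remnant of multiple cloning site, and the CYC1 terminator, with no open reading frame between them. With nothing to express, the construct most plausibly serves as a matched empty-vector control for strains carrying GPD-driven genes built from the ccdB parent. The record itself lists the purpose only as an empty backbone.
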