Addgene plasmid #41895: pAG306-GPD-empty chr I
Purpose: (Empty Backbone)
Depositing lab: Dan Gottschling. Depositing organization: Fred Hutchinson Cancer Center. Publication: An early age increase in vacuolar pH limits mitochondrial function and lifespan in yeast. Hughes AL, Gottschling DE. Nature. 2012 Dec 13;492(7428):261-5. doi: 10.1038/nature11654. Epub 2012 Nov 21. PubMed 23172144.
Backbone
  Vector backbone: pAG306-GPD-ccdB chr I
  Backbone manufacturer: Dan Gottschling (Addgene plasmid# 41894)
  Backbone size (bp): 7882
  Modifications to backbone: Removed ccdB by digestion with HindIII and SpeI followed by filling in with T4 DNA polymerase and blunt end ligation
  Vector type: Yeast Expression
  Promoter: GPD
  Selectable markers: URA3
Growth in bacteria
  Bacterial resistance: Ampicillin, 100 μg/mL
  Growth temperature: 37°C
  Growth strain: DH5alpha
  Copy number: Unknown
Gene/Insert
  Cloning method: Restriction Enzyme
Terms and licenses: Academic/Nonprofit Terms; Industry Terms: Not Available to Industry
How to cite: pAG306-GPD-empty chr I was a gift from Dan Gottschling (Addgene plasmid # 41895 ; http://n2t.net/addgene:41895 ; RRID:Addgene_41895)
