>Addgene plasmid #41895 | pAG306-GPD-empty chr I | addgene partial sequence | sequence record 58169 | GPDpro-F 5'-CGGTAGGTATTGATTGTAATTCTG-3'
AATTCTACTTTTATAGTTAGTCTTTTTTTTAGTTTTAAAACACCAGAACTTAGTTTCGACGGATTCTAGA
ACTAGGCTTATCGATACCGTCGACCTCGAGTCATGTAATTAGTTATGTCACGCTTACATTCACGCCCTCC
CCCCACATCCGCTCTAACCGAAAAGGAAGGAGTTAGACAACCTGAAGTCTAGGTCCCTATTTATTTTTTT
ATAGTTATGTTAGTATTAAGAACGTTATTTATATTTCAAATTTTTCTTTTTTTTCTGTACAGACGCGTGT
ACGCATGTAACATTATACTGAAAACCTTGCTTGAGAAGGTTTTGGGACGCTCGAAGGCTTTAATTTGCGG
CCGTCGAGGGGGGGCCCGGTACCAGCTTTTGTTCCCTTTAGTGAGGGTTAATTTCGAGCTTGGCGTAATC
ATGGTCATAGCTGTTTCCTGTGTGAAATTGTTATCCGCTCACAATTCCACACAACATACGAGCCGGAAGC
ATAAAGTGTAAAGCCTGGGGTGCCTAATGAGTGAGCTAACTCACATTAATTGCGTTGCGCTCACTGCCCG
CTTTCCAGTCGGGAAACCTGTCGTGCCAGCTGCATTAATGAATCGGCCAACGCGCGGGGAGAGGCGGTTT
GCGTATTGGGCGCTCTTCCGCTTCCTCGCTCACTGACTCGCTGCGCTCGGTCGTTCGGCTGCGGCGAGCG
GTATCAGCTCACTCAAAGGCGGTAATACGGTTATCCACAGAATCAGGGGATAACGCAGGAAAGAACATGT
GAGCAAAAGGCCAGCAAAAGGCCAGG
